>Addgene plasmid #21623 | pcDNA-Dazl-myc | depositor full sequence | sequence record 9931 | Author sequence
GACGGATCGGGAGATCTCCCGATCCCCTATGGTCGACTCTCAGTACAATCTGCTCTGATGCCGCATAGTT
AAGCCAGTATCTGCTCCCTGCTTGTGTGTTGGAGGTCGCTGAGTAGTGCGCGAGCAAAATTTAAGCTACA
ACAAGGCAAGGCTTGACCGACAATTGCATGAAGAATCTGCTTAGGGTTAGGCGTTTTGCGCTGCTTCGCG
ATGTACGGGCCAGATATACGCGTTGACATTGATTATTGACTAGTTATTAATAGTAATCAATTACGGGGTC
ATTAGTTCATAGCCCATATATGGAGTTCCGCGTTACATAACTTACGGTAAATGGCCCGCCTGGCTGACCG
CCCAACGACCCCCGCCCATTGACGTCAATAATGACGTATGTTCCCATAGTAACGCCAATAGGGACTTTCC
ATTGACGTCAATGGGTGGACTATTTACGGTAAACTGCCCACTTGGCAGTACATCAAGTGTATCATATGCC
AAGTACGCCCCCTATTGACGTCAATGACGGTAAATGGCCCGCCTGGCATTATGCCCAGTACATGACCTTA
TGGGACTTTCCTACTTGGCAGTACATCTACGTATTAGTCATCGCTATTACCATGGTGATGCGGTTTTGGC
AGTACATCAATGGGCGTGGATAGCGGTTTGACTCACGGGGATTTCCAAGTCTCCACCCCATTGACGTCAA
TGGGAGTTTGTTTTGGCACCAAAATCAACGGGACTTTCCAAAATGTCGTAACAACTCCGCCCCATTGACG
CAAATGGGCGGTAGGCGTGTACGGTGGGAGGTCTATATAAGCAGAGCTCTCTGGCTAACTAGAGAACCCA
CTGCTTACTGGCTTATCGAAATTAATACGACTCACTATAGGGAGACCCAAGCTGGCTAGTTAAGCTTATC
ATGCCAAACACTGTTTTTGTTGGTGGAATTGATGTTAGGATGGATGAAACCGAAATCAGGAGTTTCTTTG
CCAGATATGGCTCAGTAAAAGAAGTGAAGATAATCACTGATCGAACTGGTGTGTCGAAGGGCTATGGATT
TGTCTCATTTTATAATGACGTGGATGTGCAGAAGATAGTAGAATCACAGATTAATTTCCATGGCAAAAAG
CTGAAACTGGGCCCTGCAATCAGGAAACAAAATTTATGTACTTATCATGTGCAGCCACGTCCTTTGATTT
TTAATCCTCCTCCTCCGCCACAGTTCCAGAGTGTTTGGAGTAGTCCAAATGCTGAGACATACATGCAGCC
TCCAACCATGATGAATCCTATCACTCAGTATGTTCAGGCATATCCTCCTTATCCGAGTTCACCAGTTCAG
GTCATCACTGGATATCAGCTGCCTGTTTATAATTATCAGATGCCACCGCAGTGGCCTGCTGGAGAGCAGA
GGAGTTATGTTATACCTCCGGCTTATACAACTGTTAACTACCATTGCAGTGAAGTTGATCCAGGAGCTGA
CCTTTTGCCCAATGAATGCTCAGTTCATGATGCTGCTCCAGCCTCTGGAAATGGCCCACAAAAGGCAAAA
ATCTCTAGAGGGCCCTTCGAACAAAAACTCATCTCAGAAGAGGATCTGAATATGCATACCGGTCATCATC
ACCATCACCATTGAGTTTAAACCCGCTGATCAGCCTCGACTGTGCCTTCTAGTTGCCAGCCATCTGTTGT
TTGCCCCTCCCCCGTGCCTTCCTTGACCCTGGAAGGTGCCACTCCCACTGTCCTTTCCTAATAAAATGAG
GAAATTGCATCGCATTGTCTGAGTAGGTGTCATTCTATTCTGGGGGGTGGGGTGGGGCAGGACAGCAAGG
GGGAGGATTGGGAAGACAATAGCAGGCATGCTGGGGATGCGGTGGGCTCTATGGCTTCTGAGGCGGAAAG
AACCAGCTGGGGCTCTAGGGGGTATCCCC
[124 nt withheld, positions 1920-2043]
C
[32 nt withheld, positions 2045-2076]
CA
[57 nt withheld, positions 2079-2135]
A
[49 nt withheld, positions 2137-2185]
CCTTTGACGTTGGAGTCCACGTTCTTT
[37 nt withheld, positions 2213-2249]
ACCCTATCTCGGTCTATTCTTTTGATTTATAAGGGATTTTGGGGATTTCGGCCTATTGGTTAAAAAATGA
GCTGATTTAACAAAAATTTAACGCGAATTAATTCTGTGGAATGTGTGTCAGTTAGGGTGTGGAAAGTCCC
CAGGCTCCCCAGGCAGGCAGAAGTATGCAAAGCATGCATCTCAATTAGTCAGCAACCAGGTGTGGAAAGT
CCCCAGGCTCCCCAGCAGGCAGAAGTATGCAAAGCATGCATCTCAATTAGTCAGCAACCATAGTCCCGCC
CCTAACTCCGCCCATCCCGCCCCTAACTCCGCCCAGTTCCGCCCATTCTCCGCCCCATGGCTGACTAATT
TTTTTTATTTATGCAGAGGCCGAGGCCGCCTCTGCCTCTGAGCTATTCCAGAAGTAGTGAGGAGGCTTTT
TTGGAGGCCTAGGCTTTTGCAAAAAGCTCCCGGGAGCTTGTATATCCATTTTCGGATCTGATCAGCACGT
GTTGACAATTAATCATCGGCATAGTATATCGGCATAGTATAATACGACAAGGTGAGGAACTAAACCATGG
CCAAGTTGACCAGTGCCGTTCCGGTGCTCACCGCGCGCGACGTCGCCGGAGCGGTCGAGTTCTGGACCGA
CCGGCTCGGGTTCTCCCGGGACTTCGTGGAGGACGACTTCGCCGGTGTGGTCCGGGACGACGTGACCCTG
TTCATCAGCGCGGTCCAGGACCAGGTGGTGCCGGACAACACCCTGGCCTGGGTGTGGGTGCGCGGCCTGG
ACGAGCTGTACGCCGAGTGGTCGGAGGTCGTGTCCACGAACTTCCGGGACGCCTCCGGGCCGGCCATGAC
CGAGATCGGCGAGCAGCCGTGGGGGCGGGAGTTCGCCCTGCGCGACCCGGCCGGCAACTGCGTGCACTTC
GTGGCCGAGGAGCAGGACTGACACGTGCTACGAGATTTCGATTCCACCGCCGCCTTCTATGAAAGGTTGG
GCTTCGGAATCGTTTTCCGGGACGCCGGCTGGATGATCCTCCAGCGCGGGGATCTCATGCTGGAGTTCTT
CGCCCACCCCAACTTGTTTATTGCAGCTTATAATGGTTACAAATAAAGCAATAGCATCACAAATTTCACA
AATAAAGCATTTTTTTCACTGCATTCTAGTTGTGGTTTGTCCAAACTCATCAATGTATCTTATCATGTCT
GTATACCGTCGACCTCTAGCTAGAGCTTGGCGTAATCATGGTCATAGCTGTTTCCTGTGTGAAATTGTTA
TCCGCTCACAATTCCACACAACATACGAGCCGGAAGCATAAAGTGTAAAGCCTGGGGTGCCTAATGAGTG
AGCTAACTCACATTAATTGCGTTGCGCTCACTGCCCGCTTTCCAGTCGGGAAACCTGTCGTGCCAGCTGC
ATTAATGAATCGGCCAACGCGCGGGGAGAGGCGGTTTGCGTATTGGGCGCTCTTCCGCTTCCTCGCTCAC
TGACTCGCTGCGCTCGGTCGTTCGGCTGCGGCGAGCGGTATCAGCTCACTCAAAGGCGGTAATACGGTTA
TCCACAGAATCAGGGGATAACGCAGGAAAGAACATGTGAGCAAAAGGCCAGCAAAAGGCCAGGAACCGTA
AAAAGGCCGCGTTGCTGGCGTTTTTCCATAGGCTCCGCCCCCCTGACGAGCATCACAAAAATCGACGCTC
AAGTCAGAGGTGGCGAAACCCGACAGGACTATAAAGATACCAGGCGTTTCCCCCTGGAAGCTCCCTCGTG
CGCTCTCCTGTTCCGACCCTGCCGCTTACCGGATACCTGTCCGCCTTTCTCCCTTCGGGAAGCGTGGCGC
TTTCTCAATGCTCACGCTGTAGGTATCTCAGTTCGGTGTAGGTCGTTCGCTCCAAGCTGGGCTGTGTGCA
CGAACCCCCCGTTCAGCCCGACCGCTGCGCCTTATCCGGTAACTATCGTCTTGAGTCCAACCCGGTAAGA
CACGACTTATCGCCACTGGCAGCAGCCACTGGTAACAGGATTAGCAGAGCGAGGTATGTAGGCGGTGCTA
CAGAGTTCTTGAAGTGGTGGCCTAACTACGGCTACACTAGAAGGACAGTATTTGGTATCTGCGCTCTGCT
GAAGCCAGTTACCTTCGGAAAAAGAGTTGGTAGCTCTTGATCCGGCAAACAAACCACCGCTGGTAGCGGT
GGTTTTTTTGTTTGCAAGCAGCAGATTACGCGCAGAAAAAAAGGATCTCAAGAAGATCCTTTGATCTTTT
CTACGGGGTCTGACGCTCAGTGGAACGAAAACTCACGTTAAGGGATTTTGGTCATGAGATTATCAAAAAG
GATCTTCACCTAGATCCTTTTAAATTAAAAATGAAGTTTTAAATCAATCTAAAGTATATATGAGTAAACT
TGGTCTGACAGTTACCAATGCTTAATCAGTGAGGCACCTATCTCAGCGATCTGTCTATTTCGTTCATCCA
TAGTTGCCTGACTCCCCGTCGTGTAGATAACTACGATACGGGAGGGCTTACCATCTGGCCCCAGTGCTGC
AATGATACCGCGAGACCCACGCTCACCGGCTCCAGATTTATCAGCAATAAACCAGCCAGCCGGAAGGGCC
GAGCGCAGAAGTGGTCCTGCAACTTTATCCGCCTCCATCCAGTCTATTAATTGTTGCCGGGAAGCTAGAG
TAAGTAGTTCGCCAGTTAATAGTTTGCGCAACGTTGTTGCCATTGCTACAGGCATCGTGGTGTCACGCTC
GTCGTTTGGTATGGCTTCATTCAGCTCCGGTTCCCAACGATCAAGGCGAGTTACATGATCCCCCATGTTG
TGCAAAAAAGCGGTTAGCTCCTTCGGTCCTCCGATCGTTGTCAGAAGTAAGTTGGCCGCAGTGTTATCAC
TCATGGTTATGGCAGCACTGCATAATTCTCTTACTGTCATGCCATCCGTAAGATGCTTTTCTGTGACTGG
TGAGTACTCAACCAAGTCATTCTGAGAATAGTGTATGCGGCGACCGAGTTGCTCTTGCCCGGCGTCAATA
CGGGATAATACCGCGCCACATAGCAGAACTTTAAAAGTGCTCATCATTGGAAAACGTTCTTCGGGGCGAA
AACTCTCAAGGATCTTACCGCTGTTGAGATCCAGTTCGATGTAACCCACTCGTGCACCCAACTGATCTTC
AGCATCTTTTACTTTCACCAGCGTTTCTGGGTGAGCAAAAACAGGAAGGCAAAATGCCGCAAAAAAGGGA
ATAAGGGCGACACGGAAATGTTGAATACTCATACTCTTCCTTTTTCAATATTATTGAAGCATTTATCAGG
GTTATTGTCTCATGAGCGGATACATATTTGAATGTATTTAGAAAAATAAACAAATAGGGGTTCCGCGCAC
ATTTCCCCGAAAAGTGCCACCTGACGTC
Features (pLannotate 1.2.2; 21 found; start..end, strand, type, name):
     36..80      -  misc_feature   bom (fragment): basis of mobility region from pBR322
    235..614     +  enhancer       CMV enhancer: human cytomegalovirus immediate early enhancer
    615..818     +  promoter       CMV promoter: human cytomegalovirus (CMV) immediate early promoter
    814..847     +  LTR            5' LTR (truncated) (fragment): truncated 5' long terminal repeat (LTR) from HIV-1
    863..881     +  promoter       T7 promoter: promoter for bacteriophage T7 RNA polymerase
    908..1549    +  CDS            Dazl (fragment): DAZL_MOUSE - Also known as Dazl1, Dazla. Experimental evidence at protein level: Swiss-Prot protein existence level 1. RNA-binding protein, which is essential for gametogenesis in both males and females. Plays a central role during spermatogenesis. Acts by binding to the 3'-UTR of mRNA, specifically recognizing GUU triplets, and thereby regulating the translation of key transcripts. From Mus musculus (Mouse).
   1650..1874    +  polyA_signal   bGH poly(A) signal: bovine growth hormone polyadenylation signal
   1878..1899    +  promoter       SV40 promoter (fragment): SV40 enhancer and early promoter
   1920..2348    +  rep_origin     f1 ori (sequence partly withheld): f1 bacteriophage origin of replication; arrow indicates direction of (+) strand synthesis
   2362..2692    +  promoter       SV40 promoter: SV40 enhancer and early promoter
   2740..2787    +  promoter       EM7 promoter: synthetic bacterial promoter&nbsp
   2806..3180    +  CDS            BleoR: antibiotic-binding protein; Sh ble from Streptoalloteichus hindustanus; confers resistance to bleomycin, phleomycin, and Zeocin™
   3190..3315    +  CDS            ble (fragment): BLE_KLEPN - Experimental evidence at protein level: Swiss-Prot protein existence level 1. Binding protein with a strong affinity to the bleomycin family of antibiotics. Binds to CL990; an antimitotic-antibiotic compound. From Klebsiella pneumoniae.
   3310..3431    +  polyA_signal   SV40 poly(A) signal: SV40 polyadenylation signal
   3504..3520    -  protein_bind   lac operator: The lac repressor binds to the lac operator to inhibit transcription in E. coli. This inhibition can be relieved by adding lactose or isopropyl-β-D-thiogalactopyranoside (IPTG). lac repressor encoded by lacI
   3528..3558    -  promoter       lac promoter: promoter for the E. coli lac operon
   3573..3594    -  protein_bind   CAP binding site: CAP binding activates transcription in the presence of cAMP. E. coli catabolite activator protein
   3607..3699    -  CDS            lacI (fragment): lac repressor; lacI; The lac repressor binds to the lac operator to inhibit transcription in E. coli. This inhibition can be relieved by adding lactose or isopropyl-β-D-thiogalactopyranoside (IPTG).
   3882..4470    -  rep_origin     ori: high-copy-number ColE1/pMB1/pBR322/pUC origin of replication
   4641..5501    -  CDS            AmpR: β-lactamase; bla; confers resistance to ampicillin, carbenicillin, and related antibiotics
   5502..5606    -  promoter       AmpR promoter: bla
