[The description below was written by a language model from this plasmid's Addgene catalogue record and pLannotate feature annotations shown in this document.]
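Description:
pcDNA-Dazl-myc is a mammalian expression plasmid built on an Invitrogen pcDNA backbone and carrying the rat (R. norvegicus) Dazl coding sequence. Dazl encodes an RNA-binding protein essential for gametogenesis; it binds the 3' UTRs of target mRNAs and regulates their translation. The insert sits downstream of the human cytomegalovirus immediate-early enhancer and promoter and upstream of the bovine growth hormone polyadenylation signal, giving strong constitutive expression in transfected mammalian cells. A T7 promoter between the CMV promoter and the insert allows in vitro transcription. According to the catalogue entry the protein is fused at its C terminus to Myc and His tags, useful for immunodetection and affinity purification, although the automated feature table does not annotate these tags separately. The depositor notes that the sequence was designed from the rat genome coding sequence available in 2003 and may differ from the current reference, most notably by a C-terminal truncation and a P196S point mutation. The annotation software matched the insert as a fragment of the mouse homologue.

The plasmid is propagated in E. coli through a high-copy ColE1/pUC-type origin with ampicillin resistance (β-lactamase under its own promoter), and an f1 origin permits single-stranded DNA production. A second cassette places the Sh ble bleomycin/Zeocin resistance gene under both the SV40 early promoter and the bacterial EM7 promoter, followed by an SV40 polyadenylation signal, which would allow Zeocin selection of stable mammalian lines. The short HIV-1 LTR, lacI and bom fragments are likely residual or incidental annotation matches. The record does not state a specific application, but the design suits expression and detection of tagged rat Dazl in cultured cells.
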