Addgene plasmid #21623: pcDNA-Dazl-myc
Depositing lab: David Garbers. Depositing organization: University of Texas Southwestern Medical Center.
Backbone
  Vector backbone: pcDNA
  Backbone manufacturer: Invitrogen
  Backbone size w/o insert (bp): 4911
  Vector type: Mammalian Expression
Growth in bacteria
  Bacterial resistance: Ampicillin, 100 μg/mL
  Growth temperature: 37°C
  Growth strain: DH5alpha
  Copy number: High Copy
Gene/Insert
  Gene/Insert name: Dazl
  Species: R. norvegicus (rat)
  Insert size (bp): 726
  Entrez Gene: Dazl
  Tag / fusion protein: Myc (C terminal on insert); HIS (C terminal on insert)
  Cloning method: Restriction Enzyme
  Sequencing primers: 5′ CMV-F; 3′ BGH-rev
Terms and licenses: Academic/Nonprofit Terms; Industry Terms: Not Available to Industry
Depositor comments: Day 25 cDNA TD197b/TD198. Dazl sequence was determined and designed based on coding sequence available for rat genome in 2003. There may be a few discrepancies with the currently available sequence, most notably a C-terminal truncation and point mutation causing P196S.
How to cite: pcDNA-Dazl-myc was a gift from David Garbers (Addgene plasmid # 21623 ; http://n2t.net/addgene:21623 ; RRID:Addgene_21623)
