>Addgene plasmid #21623 | pcDNA-Dazl-myc | addgene partial sequence | sequence record 27391 | 21623 with BGH-rev
CTCATGGTGATGGTGATGATGACCGGTATGCATATTCAGATCCTCTTCTGAGATGAGTTTTTGTTCGAAG
GGCCCTCTAGAGATTTTTGCCTTTTGTGGGCCATTTCCAGAGGCTGGAGCAGCATCATGAACTGAGCATT
CATTGGGCAAAAGGTCAGCTCCTGGATCAACTTCACTGCAATGGTAGTTAACAGTTGTATAAGCCGGAGG
TATAACATAACTCCTCTGCTCTCCAGCAGACCACTGCGGTGGCATCTGATAATTATAAACAGGCAGCTGA
TATCCAGTGATGACCTGAACTGGTGAACTCGGATAAGGAGGATATGCCTGAACATACTGAGTGATAGGAT
TCATCATGGTTGGAGGCTGCATGTATGTCTCAGCATTTGGACTACTCCAAACACTCTGGAACTGTGGCGG
AGGAGGAGGATTAAAAATCAAAGGACGTGGCTGCACATGATAAGTACATAAATTTTGTTTCCTGATTGCA
GGGCCCAGTTTCAGCTTTTTGCCATGGAAATTAATCTGTGATTCTACTATCTTCTGCACATCCACGTCAT
TATAAAATGAGACAAATCCATAGCCCTTCGACACACCAGTTCGATCAGTGATTATCTTCACTTCTTTTAC
TGAG
